Addgene plasmid #152975: pGBW-m4133450
Purpose: Mammalian expression plasmid for SARS-CoV-2 ORF7a protein
Depositing lab: Ginkgo Bioworks & Benjie Chen. Depositing organization: Ginkgo Bioworks.
Backbone
  Vector backbone: pTwist_CMV_6
  Backbone size w/o insert (bp): 4180
  Vector type: Mammalian Expression
Growth in bacteria
  Bacterial resistance: Ampicillin, 100 μg/mL
  Growth temperature: 37°C
  Growth strain: DH5alpha
  Copy number: High Copy
Gene/Insert
  Gene/Insert name: SARS-CoV-2 ORF7a protein
  Species: Severe acute respiratory syndrome coronavirus 2
  Insert size (bp): 359
  Mutation: wt
  Entrez Gene: ORF7a (a.k.a. GU280_gp07)
  Promoter: CMV
  Tag / fusion protein: Cleavable TEV;TRX (C terminal on backbone)
  Cloning method: Unknown
Resource information
  A portion of this plasmid was derived from a plasmid made by: GinkgoBioworks
Depositor comments: NCBI reference sequence: YP_009724395.1
How to cite: pGBW-m4133450 was a gift from Ginkgo Bioworks & Benjie Chen (Addgene plasmid # 152975 ; http://n2t.net/addgene:152975 ; RRID:Addgene_152975)
