[The description below was written by a language model from this plasmid's Addgene catalogue record and pLannotate feature annotations shown in this document.]
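Description:
pGBW-m4133450 is a mammalian expression plasmid built on the pTwist_CMV_6 backbone for producing the SARS-CoV-2 ORF7a accessory protein in transfected mammalian cells. It is maintained in E. coli as a high-copy plasmid through a ColE1/pUC-type origin and selected with ampicillin via the β-lactamase (AmpR) gene. The annotated full sequence is about 5 kb.

The wild-type ORF7a coding sequence (roughly 360 bp, matching the NCBI reference protein) is driven by the human cytomegalovirus immediate-early enhancer and promoter; the automated annotation recognises the enhancer plus promoter fragments, including a match to a truncated CMV variant, immediately upstream of the insert across the plasmid's numbering origin. ORF7a is fused at its C terminus to E. coli thioredoxin (trxA), which is followed by a 6xHis affinity tag. The catalogue lists the tag as a cleavable TEV–TRX fusion carried on the backbone. The TEV protease site itself is not annotated, but the short gap between ORF7a and trxA is a plausible location for it. The His tag does not appear in the catalogue fields and is seen only in the feature table. Thioredoxin is commonly used as a solubility-enhancing partner, and TEV cleavage would allow it to be removed after purification.

An SV40 polyadenylation signal lies downstream of the fusion, annotated on the reverse strand. The expression unit is flanked by T7 and rrnG transcription terminators, a synthetic poly(A) signal and short β-globin insulator elements, which help shield it from read-through transcription. The plasmid belongs to a set of SARS-CoV-2 protein expression constructs. It suits expression, purification and functional studies of ORF7a, which has been described as an antagonist of host tetherin (BST2).
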