Features (pLannotate 1.2.2; 18 found; start..end, strand, type, name):
      5..367     +  CDS            NS7A_SARS2: Experimental evidence at protein level: Swiss-Prot protein existence level 1. Plays a role as antagonist of host tetherin (BST2), disrupting its antiviral effect. Acts by binding to BST2 thereby interfering with its glycosylation. May suppress small interfering RNA (siRNA). May bind to host ITGAL, thereby playing a role in attachment or modulation of leukocytes. From Severe acute respiratory syndrome coronavirus 2 (2019-nCoV) (SARS-CoV-2).
    389..715     +  CDS            trxA: THIO_ECO57 - Experimental evidence at protein level: Swiss-Prot protein existence level 1. Participates in various redox reactions through the reversible oxidation of its active center dithiol to a disulfide and catalyzes dithiol-disulfide exchange reactions. From Escherichia coli O157:H7.
    737..754     +  CDS            6xHis: 6xHis affinity tag
    831..952     -  polyA_signal   SV40 poly(A) signal: SV40 polyadenylation signal
    975..1044    -  CDS            large T antigen (fragment): large T antigen from SV40 (simian virus 40)
   1067..1113    +  terminator     T7 terminator: transcription terminator for bacteriophage T7 RNA polymerase
   1143..1279    +  terminator     rrnG terminator: transcription terminator from the E. coli ribosomal RNA rrnG operon (Albrechtsen et al., 1991)
   1324..1395    +  misc_feature   3' β-globin insulator: insulator downstream of the human β-globin locus (Farrell et al., 2002)
   1621..2209    -  rep_origin     ori: high-copy-number ColE1/pMB1/pBR322/pUC origin of replication
   2381..2445    -  CDS            bla(M) (fragment): β-lactamase lacking the signal sequence; bla(M); allows cytosolic expression of β-lactamase
   2955..3815    +  CDS            AmpR: β-lactamase; bla; confers resistance to ampicillin, carbenicillin, and related antibiotics
   3828..3964    +  terminator     rrnG terminator: transcription terminator from the E. coli ribosomal RNA rrnG operon (Albrechtsen et al., 1991)
   4116..4187    +  misc_feature   5' β-globin insulator: insulator upstream of the human β-globin locus (Farrell et al., 2002)
   4192..4238    -  terminator     T7 terminator: transcription terminator for bacteriophage T7 RNA polymerase
   4256..4304    -  polyA_signal   poly(A) signal: synthetic polyadenylation signal
   4385..4688    +  enhancer       CMV enhancer: human cytomegalovirus immediate early enhancer
   4761..4778    -  promoter       CMV promoter (fragment): human cytomegalovirus (CMV) immediate early promoter
   4841..4892    +  promoter       CMVd2 promoter: truncated human cytomegalovirus (CMV) immediate early promoter that yields moderately reduced expression relative to the full-length promoter
>Addgene plasmid #152975 | pGBW-m4133450 | depositor full sequence | sequence record 295987 | Full Sequence
CACCATGAAAATTATTCTTTTCTTGGCACTGATAACACTCGCTACTTGTGAGCTTTATCACTACCAAGAG
TGTGTTAGAGGTACAACAGTACTTTTAAAAGAACCTTGCTCTTCTGGAACATACGAGGGCAATTCACCAT
TTCATCCTCTAGCTGATAACAAATTTGCACTGACTTGCTTTAGCACTCAATTTGCTTTTGCTTGTCCTGA
CGGCGTAAAACACGTCTATCAGTTACGTGCCAGATCAGTTTCACCTAAACTGTTCATCAGACAAGAGGAA
GTTCAAGAACTTTACTCTCCAATTTTTCTTATTGTTGCGGCAATAGTGTTTATAACACTTTGCTTCACAC
TCAAAAGAAAGACAGAAGAAAACCTTTACTTTCAGTCGATGAGTGACAAAATCATTCATCTAACCGATGA
CTCCTTTGATACAGACGTGTTGAAGGCCGATGGTGCGATACTGGTAGATTTCTGGGCTGAATGGTGTGGC
CCGTGCAAGATGATCGCACCCATTCTGGACGAGATCGCCGACGAGTATCAAGGAAAATTAACTGTCGCTA
AGCTTAATATAGATCAGAACCCAGGGACGGCACCTAAATACGGCATCAGGGGAATACCTACCCTCCTGCT
CTTTAAGAATGGGGAAGTTGCCGCGACAAAAGTGGGAGCCCTGTCTAAGGGCCAGCTAAAAGAGTTCTTG
GACGCTAACCTGGCAGGTTCAGGCTCGGGGCACATGCACCATCACCATCACCATAGCAGCGGGCTCGTGC
CACGCGGCTAAGCTAGCTTGACTGACTGAGATACAGCGTACCTTCAGCTCACAGACATGATAAGATACAT
TGATGAGTTTGGACAAACCACAACTAGAATGCAGTGAAAAAAATGCTTTATTTGTGAAATTTGTGATGCT
ATTGCTTTATTTGTAACCATTATAAGCTGCAATAAACAAGTTAACAACAACAATTGCATTCATTTTATGT
TTCAGGTTCAGGGGGAGGTGTGGGAGGTTTTTTAAAGCAAGTAAAACCTCTACAAATGTGGTATTGGCCC
ATCTCTATCGGTATCGTAGCATAACCCCTTGGGGCCTCTAAACGGGTCTTGAGGGGTTTTTTGTGCCCCT
CGGGCCGGATTGCTATCTACCGGCATTGGCGCAGAAAAAAATGCCTGATGCGACGCTGCGCGTCTTATAC
TCCCACATATGCCAGATTCAGCAACGGATACGGCTTCCCCAACTTGCCCACTTCCATACGTGTCCTCCTT
ACCAGAAATTTATCCTTAAGGTCGTCAGCTATCCTGCAGGCGATCTCTCGATTTCGATCAAGACATTCCT
TTAATGGTCTTTTCTGGACACCACTAGGGGTCAGAAGTAGTTCATCAAACTTTCTTCCCTCCCTAATCTC
ATTGGTTACCTTGGGCTATCGAAACTTAATTAACCAGTCAAGTCAGCTACTTGGCGAGATCGACTTGTCT
GGGTTTCGACTACGCTCAGAATTGCGTCAGTCAAGTTCGATCTGGTCCTTGCTATTGCACCCGTTCTCCG
ATTACGAGTTTCATTTAAATCATGTGAGCAAAAGGCCAGCAAAAGGCCAGGAACCGTAAAAAGGCCGCGT
TGCTGGCGTTTTTCCATAGGCTCCGCCCCCCTGACGAGCATCACAAAAATCGACGCTCAAGTCAGAGGTG
GCGAAACCCGACAGGACTATAAAGATACCAGGCGTTTCCCCCTGGAAGCTCCCTCGTGCGCTCTCCTGTT
CCGACCCTGCCGCTTACCGGATACCTGTCCGCCTTTCTCCCTTCGGGAAGCGTGGCGCTTTCTCATAGCT
CACGCTGTAGGTATCTCAGTTCGGTGTAGGTCGTTCGCTCCAAGCTGGGCTGTGTGCACGAACCCCCCGT
TCAGCCCGACCGCTGCGCCTTATCCGGTAACTATCGTCTTGAGTCCAACCCGGTAAGACACGACTTATCG
CCACTGGCAGCAGCCACTGGTAACAGGATTAGCAGAGCGAGGTATGTAGGCGGTGCTACAGAGTTCTTGA
AGTGGTGGCCTAACTACGGCTACACTAGAAGAACAGTATTTGGTATCTGCGCTCTGCTGAAGCCAGTTAC
CTTCGGAAAAAGAGTTGGTAGCTCTTGATCCGGCAAACAAACCACCGCTGGTAGCGGTGGTTTTTTTGTT
TGCAAGCAGCAGATTACGCGCAGAAAAAAAGGATCTCAAGAAGATCCTTTGATCTTTTCTACGGGGTCTG
ACGCTCAGTGGAACGAAAACTCACGTTAAGGGATTTTGGTCATGAGATTATCAAAAAGGATCTTCACCTA
GATCCTTTTAAATTAAAAATGAAGTTTTAAATCAATCTAAAGTATATATGAGTAAACTTGGTCTGACAGT
TACCAATGCTTAATCAGTGAGGCACCTATCTCAGCGATCTGTCTATTTCGTTCATCCATAGTTGCATTTA
AATTTCCGAACTCTCCAAGGCCCTCGTCGGAAAATCTTCAAACCTTTCGTCCGATCCATCTTGCAGGCTA
CCTCTCGAACGAACTATCGCAAGTCTCTTGGCCGGCCTTGCGCCTTGGCTATTGCTTGGCAGCGCCTATC
GCCAGGTATTACTCCAATCCCGAATATCCGAGATCGGGATCACCCGAGAGAAGTTCAACCTACATCCTCA
ATCCCGATCTATCCGAGATCCGAGGAATATCGAAATCGGGGCGCGCCTGGTGTACCGAGAACGATCCTCT
CAGTGCGAGTCTCGACGATCCATATCGTTGCTTGGCAGTCAGCCAGTCGGAATCCAGCTTGGGACCCAGG
AAGTCCAATCGTCAGATATTGTACTCAAGCCTGGTCACGGCAGCGTACCGATCTGTTTAAACCTAGATAT
TGATAGTCTGATCGGTCAACGTATAATCGAGTCCTAGCTTTTGCAAACATCTATCAAGAGACAGGATCAG
CAGGAGGCTTTCGCATGAGTATTCAACATTTCCGTGTCGCCCTTATTCCCTTTTTTGCGGCATTTTGCCT
TCCTGTTTTTGCTCACCCAGAAACGCTGGTGAAAGTAAAAGATGCTGAAGATCAGTTGGGTGCGCGAGTG
GGTTACATCGAACTGGATCTCAACAGCGGTAAGATCCTTGAGAGTTTTCGCCCCGAAGAACGCTTTCCAA
TGATGAGCACTTTTAAAGTTCTGCTATGTGGCGCGGTATTATCCCGTATTGACGCCGGGCAAGAGCAACT
CGGTCGCCGCATACACTATTCTCAGAATGACTTGGTTGAGTATTCACCAGTCACAGAAAAGCATCTTACG
GATGGCATGACAGTAAGAGAATTATGCAGTGCTGCCATAACCATGAGTGATAACACTGCGGCCAACTTAC
TTCTGACAACGATTGGAGGACCGAAGGAGCTAACCGCTTTTTTGCACAACATGGGGGATCATGTAACTCG
CCTTGATCGTTGGGAACCGGAGCTGAATGAAGCCATACCAAACGACGAGCGTGACACCACGATGCCTGTA
GCAATGGCAACAACCTTGCGTAAACTATTAACTGGCGAACTACTTACTCTAGCTTCCCGGCAACAGTTGA
TAGACTGGATGGAGGCGGATAAAGTTGCAGGACCACTTCTGCGCTCGGCCCTTCCGGCTGGCTGGTTTAT
TGCTGATAAATCTGGAGCCGGTGAGCGTGGGTCTCGCGGTATCATTGCAGCACTGGGGCCAGATGGTAAG
CCCTCCCGTATCGTAGTTATCTACACGACGGGGAGTCAGGCAACTATGGATGAACGAAATAGACAGATCG
CTGAGATAGGTGCCTCACTGATTAAGCATTGGTAACCGATTCTAGGTGCATTGGCGCAGAAAAAAATGCC
TGATGCGACGCTGCGCGTCTTATACTCCCACATATGCCAGATTCAGCAACGGATACGGCTTCCCCAACTT
GCCCACTTCCATACGTGTCCTCCTTACCAGAAATTTATCCTTAAGATCCCGAATCGTTTAAACTCGACTC
TGGCTCTATCGAATCTCCGTCGTTTCGAGCTTACGCGAACAGCCGTGGCGCTCATTTGCTCGTCGGGCAT
CGAATCTCGTCAGCTATCGTCAGCTTACCTTTTTGGCAGCGATCGCGGCTCCCGACATCTTGGACCATTA
GCTCCACAGGTATCTTCTTCCCTCTAGTGGTCATAACAGCAGCTTCAGCTACCTCTCAATTCAAAAAACC
CCTCAAGACCCGTTTAGAGGCCCCAAGGGGTTATGCTATCAATCGTTGCGTTACACACACAAAAAACCAA
CACACATCCATCTTCGATGGATAGCGATTTTATTATCTAACTGCTGATCGAGTGTAGCCAGATCTAGTAA
TCAATTACGGGGTCATTAGTTCATAGCCCATATATGGAGTTCCGCGTTACATAACTTACGGTAAATGGCC
CGCCTGGCTGACCGCCCAACGACCCCCGCCCATTGACGTCAATAATGACGTATGTTCCCATAGTAACGCC
AATAGGGACTTTCCATTGACGTCAATGGGTGGAGTATTTACGGTAAACTGCCCACTTGGCAGTACATCAA
GTGTATCATATGCCAAGTACGCCCCCTATTGACGTCAATGACGGTAAATGGCCCGCCTGGCATTATGCCC
AGTACATGACCTTATGGGACTTTCCTACTTGGCAGTACATCTACGTATTAGTCATCGCTATTACCATGCT
GATGCGGTTTTGGCAGTACATCAATGGGCGTGGATAGCGGTTTGACTCACGGGGATTTCCAAGTCTCCAC
CCCATTGACGTCAATGGGAGTTTGTTTTGGCACCAAAATCAACGGGACTTTCCAAAATGTCGTAACAACT
CCGCCCCATTGACGCAAATGGGCGGTAGGCGTGTACGGTGGGAGGTCTATATAAGCAGAGCTGGTTTAGT
GAACCGTCAGATCAGATCTTTGTCGATCCTACCATCCACTCGACACACCCGCCAGCGGCCGC
